Addgene plasmid #171771: miR3 Mm ATP13A2
Purpose: transfer plasmid for lentiviral vector production with miR for Mm ATP13A2
Depositing lab: Veerle Baekelandt. Depositing organization: Katholieke Universiteit Leuven. Publication: ATP13A2 deficiency disrupts lysosomal polyamine export. van Veen S, Martin S, Van den Haute C, Benoy V, Lyons J, Vanhoutte R, Kahler JP, Decuypere JP, Gelders G, Lambie E, Zielich J, Swinnen JV, Annaert W, Agostinis P, Ghesquiere B, Verhelst S, Baekelandt V, Eggermont J, Vangheluwe P. Nature. 2020 Feb;578(7795):419-424. doi: 10.1038/s41586-020-1968-7. Epub 2020 Jan 29. PubMed 31996848.
Backbone
  Vector backbone: SIV tranfserplasmide
  Backbone manufacturer: Didier Nègre
  Backbone size w/o insert (bp): 7445
  Total vector size (bp): 7514
  Vector type: Lentiviral
  Selectable markers: Blasticidin
Growth in bacteria
  Bacterial resistance: Ampicillin, 100 μg/mL
  Growth temperature: 37°C
  Growth strain: NEB Stable
  Copy number: Unknown
Gene/Insert
  Gene/Insert name: ATP13A2
  gRNA/shRNA sequence: cacgccgaaacactcgttata
  Species: M. musculus (mouse)
  Entrez Gene: Atp13a2 (a.k.a. 1110012E06Rik, AA589443)
  Promoter: SFFV
  Cloning method: Restriction Enzyme; 5′ cloning site Esp3I (destroyed during cloning); 3′ cloning site Esp3I (destroyed during cloning)
  Sequencing primers: 5′ TCATTTTACTGGGGGACCTTGTGCA; 3′ caacgggccacaactcctc
Terms and licenses: Academic/Nonprofit Terms; Industry Terms: Not Available to Industry
How to cite: miR3 Mm ATP13A2 was a gift from Veerle Baekelandt (Addgene plasmid # 171771 ; http://n2t.net/addgene:171771 ; RRID:Addgene_171771)
