[The description below was written by a language model from this plasmid's Addgene catalogue record and pLannotate feature annotations shown in this document.]
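Description:
miR3 Mm ATP13A2 is a 7,514 bp lentiviral transfer plasmid built on a simian immunodeficiency virus (SIV)-derived backbone and used to produce lentiviral vectors that knock down mouse Atp13a2. The bacterial portion resembles a pBluescript-type phagemid. It has a high-copy ColE1/pUC origin, an f1 origin, remnants of lacZα and the lac promoter/operator region, flanking T7 and T3 promoters, and an ampicillin resistance gene for selection in E. coli. A recombination-tolerant strain is listed for propagation, which is common for plasmids carrying repeated viral sequences.

A CMV enhancer/promoter lies upstream of the viral region, where it presumably drives transcription of the vector genome in packaging cells. The annotated SIV sequences are only fragments of gag-pol, env and nef, so packaging functions must be supplied in trans. The env fragment may contain the Rev-responsive region, but this is not annotated, and the LTRs and packaging signal are also not explicitly called in the feature table.

The internal cassette uses the SFFV promoter to express blasticidin S deaminase. This is followed on the same transcript by a short hairpin embedded between human miR-30a 5′ and 3′ flanking sequences, then by a WPRE to enhance transcript stability and expression. The arrangement links blasticidin selection of transduced mammalian cells to Pol II-driven production of an artificial microRNA against mouse Atp13a2. The hairpin was inserted through Esp3I sites that were destroyed during cloning. The name suggests it is one of several miR designs against this target, which was studied in the context of lysosomal polyamine export.
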