Features (pLannotate 1.2.2; 22 found; start..end, strand, type, name):
     64..492     -  rep_origin     f1 ori (sequence partly withheld): f1 bacteriophage origin of replication; arrow indicates direction of (+) strand synthesis
    497..654     -  CDS            lacZα (fragment): LacZα fragment of β-galactosidase; lacZ fragment
    657..675     +  promoter       T7 promoter: promoter for bacteriophage T7 RNA polymerase
    684..714     +  misc_feature   MCS (fragment): pBluescript multiple cloning site
    790..1169    +  enhancer       CMV enhancer: human cytomegalovirus immediate early enhancer
   1170..1373    +  promoter       CMV promoter: human cytomegalovirus (CMV) immediate early promoter
   1947..2126    +  CDS            gag-pol (fragment): POL_SIVMK - Experimental evidence at protein level: Swiss-Prot protein existence level 1. Integrase catalyzes viral DNA integration into the host chromosome, by performing a series of DNA cutting and joining reactions. This enzyme activity takes place after virion entry into a cell and reverse transcription of the RNA genome in dsDNA. The first step in the integration process is 3' processing. This step requires a complex comprising the viral genome, matrix protein, Vpr and integrase. This complex is called the pre-integration complex (PIC). The integrase protein removes 2 nucleotides from eac
   2139..2918    +  CDS            env (fragment): ENV_SIVM2 - Experimental evidence at protein level: Swiss-Prot protein existence level 1. The gp120-gp41 heterodimer allows rapid transcytosis of the virus through CD4 negative cells such as simple epithelial monolayers of the intestinal, rectal and endocervical epithelial barriers. Both gp120 and gp41 specifically recognize glycosphingolipids galactosyl- ceramide (GalCer) or 3' sulfo-galactosyl-ceramide (GalS) present in the lipid rafts structures of epithelial cells. Binding to these alternative receptors allows the rapid transcytosis of the virus through the epithelial cells. This transcyto
   3063..3470    +  promoter       SFFV promoter: spleen focus-forming virus long terminal repeat (LTR) promoter
   3494..3892    +  CDS            BSD: blasticidin S deaminase; Aspergillus terreus BSD; confers resistance to blasticidin
   3903..3929    +  ncRNA          5' miR-30a (fragment): sequence upstream of the 71-nt precursor of the human miR-30a microRNA (Zeng et al., 2002) miRNA
   3999..4020    +  ncRNA          3' miR-30a (fragment): sequence downstream of the 71-nt precursor of the human miR-30a microRNA (Zeng et al., 2002) miRNA
   4064..4652    +  misc_feature   WPRE: woodchuck hepatitis virus posttranscriptional regulatory element
   4657..4995    +  CDS            nef (fragment): NEF_SIVMA - Experimental evidence at protein level: Swiss-Prot protein existence level 1. Interferes with TCR signaling from the cell membrane. Interacts with CD247/TCRZ (TCR zeta chain) and exert potent down- regulation of cell surface TCR/CD3 complexes (By similarity). From Simian immunodeficiency virus (isolate 1A11) (SIV-mac) (Simian immunodeficiency virus rhesus monkey).
   5360..5378    -  promoter       T3 promoter: promoter for bacteriophage T3 RNA polymerase
   5423..5439    -  protein_bind   lac operator: The lac repressor binds to the lac operator to inhibit transcription in E. coli. This inhibition can be relieved by adding lactose or isopropyl-β-D-thiogalactopyranoside (IPTG). lac repressor encoded by lacI
   5447..5477    -  promoter       lac promoter: promoter for the E. coli lac operon
   5492..5513    -  protein_bind   CAP binding site: CAP binding activates transcription in the presence of cAMP. E. coli catabolite activator protein
   5526..5618    -  CDS            lacI (fragment): lac repressor; lacI; The lac repressor binds to the lac operator to inhibit transcription in E. coli. This inhibition can be relieved by adding lactose or isopropyl-β-D-thiogalactopyranoside (IPTG).
   5801..6389    -  rep_origin     ori: high-copy-number ColE1/pMB1/pBR322/pUC origin of replication
   6560..7420    -  CDS            AmpR: β-lactamase; bla; confers resistance to ampicillin, carbenicillin, and related antibiotics
   7421..11      -  promoter       AmpR promoter (across the origin): bla
>Addgene plasmid #171771 | miR3 Mm ATP13A2 | addgene full sequence | sequence record 337044 | Addgene NGS Result
GGGGTTCCGCGCACATTTCCCCGAAAAGTGCCACCTAAATTGTAAGCGTTAATATTTTGTTAAAATTCGC
GTTAAATTTTTGTTAAATCAGCTCATTTTTTAACCAATAGGCCGAAATCGGCAAAATCCCTTATAAATCA
AAAGAATAGACCGAGATAGGGT
[37 nt withheld, positions 163-199]
AAAGAACGTGGACTCCAACGTCAAAGG
[49 nt withheld, positions 227-275]
T
[91 nt withheld, positions 277-367]
G
[124 nt withheld, positions 369-492]
CCCATTCGCCATTCAGGCTGCGCAACTGTTGGGAAGGGCGATCGGTGCGGGCCTCTTCGCTATTACGCCA
GCTGGCGAAAGGGGGATGTGCTGCAAGGCGATTAAGTTGGGTAACGCCAGGGTTTTCCCAGTCACGACGT
TGTAAAACGACGGCCAGTGAATTGTAATACGACTCACTATAGGGCGAATTGGAGCTCCACCGCGGTGGCG
GCCGCTCTAGAATTCCATTGCATACGTTGTATCCATATCATAATATGTACATTTATATTGGCTCATGTCC
AACATTACCGCCATGTTGACATTGATTATTGACTAGTTATTAATAGTAATCAATTACGGGGTCATTAGTT
CATAGCCCATATATGGAGTTCCGCGTTACATAACTTACGGTAAATGGCCCGCCTGGCTGACCGCCCAACG
ACCCCCGCCCATTGACGTCAATAATGACGTATGTTCCCATAGTAACGCCAATAGGGACTTTCCATTGACG
TCAATGGGTGGAGTATTTACGGTAAACTGCCCACTTGGCAGTACATCAAGTGTATCATATGCCAAGTACG
CCCCCTATTGACGTCAATGACGGTAAATGGCCCGCCTGGCATTATGCCCAGTACATGACCTTATGGGACT
TTCCTACTTGGCAGTACATCTACGTATTAGTCATCGCTATTACCATGGTGATGCGGTTTTGGCAGTACAT
CAATGGGCGTGGATAGCGGTTTGACTCACGGGGATTTCCAAGTCTCCACCCCATTGACGTCAATGGGAGT
TTGTTTTGGCACCAAAATCAACGGGACTTTCCAAAATGTCGTAACAACTCCGCCCCATTGACGCAAATGG
GCGGTAGGCGTGTACGGTGGGAGGTCTATATAAGCAGAGCTCGTTTAGTGAACCGCAGTCGCTCTGCGGA
GAGGCTGGCAGATTGAGCCCTGGGAGGTTCTCTCCAGCACTAGCAGGTAGAGCCTGGGTGTTCCCTGCTA
GACTCTCACCAGCACTTGGCCAGTGCTGGGCAGAGTGGCTCCACGCTTGCTTGCTTAAAGACCTCTTCAA
TAAAGCTGCCATTTTAGAAGTAAGCCAGTGTGTGTTCCCATCTCTCCTAGTCGCCGCCTGGTCAACTCGG
TACTCGGTAATAAGAAGACCCTGGTCTGTTAGGACCCTTTCTGCTTTGAGAAACCGAAGCAGGAAAATCC
CTAGCAGATTGGCGCCCGAACAGGGACTTGAAGGAGAGTGAGAGACTCCTGAGTACGGCTGAGTGAAGGC
AGTAAGGGCGGCAGGAACCAACCACGACGGAGTGCTCCTATAAAGGCGCGGGTCGGTACCAGACGGCGTG
AGGAGCGGGAGAGGAGGAGGCCTCCGGTTGCAGGTAAGTGCAACACAAAAAAGAAATAGCTGTCTTGTTA
TCCAGGAAGGGATAATAAGATAGAGTGGGAGATGGGCGCGAGAAACTCCGTCTTGTCAGGGAAGAAAGCA
GATGAATTGAAAAAATTATTAATCGCATGAATTTTAAAAGAAGGGGAGGAATAGGGGATATGACTCCAGC
AGAAAGATTAATTAACATGATCACTACAGAACAAGAAATACAATTTCAACAATCAAAAAACTCAAAATTT
AAAAATTTTCGGGTCTATTACAGAGCTCACGCGTGATTGGAGTTGGGAGATTATAAATTAGTAGAGATCA
CTCCGATTGGCTTGGCCCCCACAGATGTGAAGAGGTACACTACTGGTGGCACCTCAAGAAATAAAAGAGG
GGTCTTTGTGCTAGGGTTCTTGGGTTTTCTCGCAACGGCAGGTTCTGCAATGGGCGCGGCGTCGTTGACG
CTGACCGCTCAGTCCCGGACTTTATTGGCTGGGATAGTGCAGCAACAGCAACAGCTGTTGGACGTGGTCA
AGAGACAACAAGAATTGTTGCGACTGACCGTCTGGGGAACAAAGAACCTCCAGACTAGGGTCACTGCCAT
CGAGAAGTACTTAAAGGACCAGGCGCAGCTAAATGCTTGGGGATGTGCGTTTAGACAAGTCTGCCACACT
ACTGTACCATGGCCAAATGCAAGTCTAACACCAGACTGGAACAATGATACTTGGCAAGAGTGGGAGCGAA
AGGTTGACTTCTTGGAGGAAAATATAACAGCCCTCCTAGAAGAGGCACAAATTCAACAAGAGAAGAACAT
GTATGAATTACAAAAGTTGAATAGCTGGGATGTGTTTGGCAATTGGTTTGACCTTGCTTCTTGGATAAAG
TATATACAATATGGAATTTATGTAGTTGTAGGAGTAATACTGTTAAGAATAGTGATCTATATAGTACAAA
TGCTAGCTAAGTTAAGGCAGGGGTATAGGCCAGTGTTCTCTTCCCCACCCTCTTATTTCCAGTAGACTCA
TACCCAACAGGACCCGGCACTGCCAACCAGAGAAGGCAAAGAAGGACGGTGGAGAAGGCGGTGGATCTGC
TAGCACTAGTTATTAATCGTACGATTAACTGCAGCCCCGATAAAATAAAAGATTTTATTTAGTCTCCAGA
AAAAGGGGGGAATGAAAGACCCCACCTGTAGGTTTGGCAAGCTAGCTGCAGTAACGCCATTTTGCAAGGC
ATGGAAAAATACCAAACCAAGAATAGAGAAGTTCAGATCAAGGGCGGGTACATGAAAATAGCTAACGTTG
GGCCAAACAGGATATCTGCGGTGAGCAGTTTCGGCCCCGGCCCGGGGCCAAGAACAGATGGTCACCGCAG
TTTCGGCCCCGGCCCGAGGCCAAGAACAGATGGTCCCCAGATATGGCCCAACCCTCAGCAGTTTCTTAAG
ACCCATCAGATGTTTCCAGGCTCCCCCAAGGACCTGAAATGACCCTGCGCCTTATTTGAATTAACCAATC
AGCCTGCTTCTCGCTTCTGTTCGCGCGCTTCTGCTTCCCGAGCTCTATAAAAGAGCTCACAACCCCTCAC
TCGGCGCGCCAGTCCTCCGACAGACTGAGTCGCCCGGGGGACCGGGAGCAGATCTACCGGTATGGCCAAG
CCTTTGTCTCAAGAAGAATCCACCCTCATTGAAAGAGCAACGGCTACAATCAACAGCATCCCCATCTCTG
AAGACTACAGCGTCGCCAGCGCAGCTCTCTCTAGCGACGGCCGCATCTTCACTGGTGTCAATGTATATCA
TTTTACTGGGGGACCTTGTGCAGAACTCGTGGTGCTGGGCACTGCTGCTGCTGCGGCAGCTGGCAACCTG
ACTTGTATCGTCGCGATCGGAAATGAGAACAGGGGCATCTTGAGCCCCTGCGGACGGTGCCGACAGGTGC
TTCTCGATCTGCATCCTGGGATCAAAGCCATAGTGAAGGACAGTGATGGACAGCCGACGGCAGTTGGGAT
TCGTGAATTGCTGCCCTCTGGTTATGTGTGGGAGGGCTAACTCGAGATCCAAGAAGGTATATTGCTGTTG
ACAGTGAGCGGCACGCCGAAACACTCGTTATATAGTGAAGCCACAGATGTATATAACGAGTGTTTCGGCG
TGGTGCCTACTGCCTCGGACTTCAAGGGCTACGATGTCGACTTGGATCCATCGATGGATCTAATTCCCGA
TAATCAACCTCTGGATTACAAAATTTGTGAAAGATTGACTGGTATTCTTAACTATGTTGCTCCTTTTACG
CTATGTGGATACGCTGCTTTAATGCCTTTGTATCATGCTATTGCTTCCCGTATGGCTTTCATTTTCTCCT
CCTTGTATAAATCCTGGTTGCTGTCTCTTTATGAGGAGTTGTGGCCCGTTGTCAGGCAACGTGGCGTGGT
GTGCACTGTGTTTGCTGACGCAACCCCCACTGGTTGGGGCATTGCCACCACCTGTCAGCTCCTTTCCGGG
ACTTTCGCTTTCCCCCTCCCTATTGCCACGGCGGAACTCATCGCCGCCTGCCTTGCCCGCTGCTGGACAG
GGGCTCGGCTGTTGGGCACTGACAATTCCGTGGTGTTGTCGGGGAAGCTGACGTCCTTTCCATGGCTGCT
CGCCTGTGTTGCCACCTGGATTCTGCGCGGGACGTCCTTCTGCTACGTCCCTTCGGCCCTCAATCCAGCG
GACCTTCCTTCCCGCGGCCTGCTGCCGGCTCTGCGGCCTCTTCCGCGTCTTCGCCTTCGCCCTCAGACGA
GTCGGATCTCCCTTTGGGCCGCCTCCCCGCATCGTCGAGTTTTATAAAAGAAAAGGGGGGACTGGAAGGG
ATTTATTACAGTGCAAGAAGACATAGAATCTTAGACATGTACTTAGAAAAGGAAGAAGGCATCATACCAG
ATTGGCAGGATTACACCTCAGGACCAGGAATTAGATACCCAAAGACATTTGGCTGGCTATGGAAATTAGT
CCCTGTAAATGTATCAGATGAGGCACAGGAGGATGAGAGGCATTATTTAATGCAGCCAGCTCAAACTTCC
AAGTGGGATGACCCTTGGGGAGAGGTTCTAGCGTGGAAGTTTGATCCAACTCTAGCCTACACTTATGAGG
CATATGCTAGATACCCAGAAGAGTTGGAAGCAAGTCAGGCCTGTCAGAACTGCATTTCGCTCTGTATTCA
GTCGCTCTGCGGAGAGGCTGGCAGATTGAGCCCTGGGAGGTTCTCTCCAGCACTAGCAGGTAGAGCCTGG
GTGTTCCCTGCTAGACTCTCACCAGCACTTGGCCAGTGCTGGGCAGAGTGGCTCCACGCTTGCTTGCTTA
AAGACCTCTTCAATAAAGCTGCCATTTTAGAAGTAAGCCAGTGTGTGTTCCCATCTCTCCTAGTCGCCGC
CTGGTCAACTCGGTACTCGGTAATAAGAAGACCCTGGTCTGTTAGGACCCTTTCTGCTTTGAGAAACCGA
AGCAGGAAAATCCCTAGCATGGTACCAGCTTTTGTTCCCTTTAGTGAGGGTTAATTTCGAGCTTGGCGTA
ATCATGGTCATAGCTGTTTCCTGTGTGAAATTGTTATCCGCTCACAATTCCACACAACATACGAGCCGGA
AGCATAAAGTGTAAAGCCTGGGGTGCCTAATGAGTGAGCTAACTCACATTAATTGCGTTGCGCTCACTGC
CCGCTTTCCAGTCGGGAAACCTGTCGTGCCAGCTGCATTAATGAATCGGCCAACGCGCGGGGAGAGGCGG
TTTGCGTATTGGGCGCTCTTCCGCTTCCTCGCTCACTGACTCGCTGCGCTCGGTCGTTCGGCTGCGGCGA
GCGGTATCAGCTCACTCAAAGGCGGTAATACGGTTATCCACAGAATCAGGGGATAACGCAGGAAAGAACA
TGTGAGCAAAAGGCCAGCAAAAGGCCAGGAACCGTAAAAAGGCCGCGTTGCTGGCGTTTTTCCATAGGCT
CCGCCCCCCTGACGAGCATCACAAAAATCGACGCTCAAGTCAGAGGTGGCGAAACCCGACAGGACTATAA
AGATACCAGGCGTTTCCCCCTGGAAGCTCCCTCGTGCGCTCTCCTGTTCCGACCCTGCCGCTTACCGGAT
ACCTGTCCGCCTTTCTCCCTTCGGGAAGCGTGGCGCTTTCTCATAGCTCACGCTGTAGGTATCTCAGTTC
GGTGTAGGTCGTTCGCTCCAAGCTGGGCTGTGTGCACGAACCCCCCGTTCAGCCCGACCGCTGCGCCTTA
TCCGGTAACTATCGTCTTGAGTCCAACCCGGTAAGACACGACTTATCGCCACTGGCAGCAGCCACTGGTA
ACAGGATTAGCAGAGCGAGGTATGTAGGCGGTGCTACAGAGTTCTTGAAGTGGTGGCCTAACTACGGCTA
CACTAGAAGAACAGTATTTGGTATCTGCGCTCTGCTGAAGCCAGTTACCTTCGGAAAAAGAGTTGGTAGC
TCTTGATCCGGCAAACAAACCACCGCTGGTAGCGGTGGTTTTTTTGTTTGCAAGCAGCAGATTACGCGCA
GAAAAAAAGGATCTCAAGAAGATCCTTTGATCTTTTCTACGGGGTCTGACGCTCAGTGGAACGAAAACTC
ACGTTAAGGGATTTTGGTCATGAGATTATCAAAAAGGATCTTCACCTAGATCCTTTTAAATTAAAAATGA
AGTTTTAAATCAATCTAAAGTATATATGAGTAAACTTGGTCTGACAGTTACCAATGCTTAATCAGTGAGG
CACCTATCTCAGCGATCTGTCTATTTCGTTCATCCATAGTTGCCTGACTCCCCGTCGTGTAGATAACTAC
GATACGGGAGGGCTTACCATCTGGCCCCAGTGCTGCAATGATACCGCGAGACCCACGCTCACCGGCTCCA
GATTTATCAGCAATAAACCAGCCAGCCGGAAGGGCCGAGCGCAGAAGTGGTCCTGCAACTTTATCCGCCT
CCATCCAGTCTATTAATTGTTGCCGGGAAGCTAGAGTAAGTAGTTCGCCAGTTAATAGTTTGCGCAACGT
TGTTGCCATTGCTACAGGCATCGTGGTGTCACGCTCGTCGTTTGGTATGGCTTCATTCAGCTCCGGTTCC
CAACGATCAAGGCGAGTTACATGATCCCCCATGTTGTGCAAAAAAGCGGTTAGCTCCTTCGGTCCTCCGA
TCGTTGTCAGAAGTAAGTTGGCCGCAGTGTTATCACTCATGGTTATGGCAGCACTGCATAATTCTCTTAC
TGTCATGCCATCCGTAAGATGCTTTTCTGTGACTGGTGAGTACTCAACCAAGTCATTCTGAGAATAGTGT
ATGCGGCGACCGAGTTGCTCTTGCCCGGCGTCAATACGGGATAATACCGCGCCACATAGCAGAACTTTAA
AAGTGCTCATCATTGGAAAACGTTCTTCGGGGCGAAAACTCTCAAGGATCTTACCGCTGTTGAGATCCAG
TTCGATGTAACCCACTCGTGCACCCAACTGATCTTCAGCATCTTTTACTTTCACCAGCGTTTCTGGGTGA
GCAAAAACAGGAAGGCAAAATGCCGCAAAAAAGGGAATAAGGGCGACACGGAAATGTTGAATACTCATAC
TCTTCCTTTTTCAATATTATTGAAGCATTTATCAGGGTTATTGTCTCATGAGCGGATACATATTTGAATG
TATTTAGAAAAATAAACAAATA
